>Addgene plasmid #118066 | hCMV-IE1:Renilla | addgene full sequence | sequence record 240497 | Addgene NGS Result
TAGTTCATAGCCCATATATGGAGTTCCGCGTTACATAACTTACGGTAAATGGCCCGCCTGGCTGACCGCC
CAACGACCCCCGCCCATTGACGTCAATAATGACGTATGTTCCCATAGTAACGCCAATAGGGACTTTCCAT
TGACGTCAATGGGTGGAGTATTTACGGTAAACTGCCCACTTGGCAGTACATCAAGTGTATCATATGCCAA
GTACGCCCCCTATTGACGTCAATGACGGTAAATGGCCCGCCTGGCATTATGCCCAGTACATGACCTTATG
GGACTTTCCTACTTGGCAGTACATCTACGTATTAGTCATCGCTATTACCATGGTGATGCGGTTTTGGCAG
TACATCAATGGGCGTGGATAGCGGTTTGACTCACGGGGATTTCCAAGTCTCCACCCCATTGACGTCAATG
GGAGTTTGTTTTGGCACCAAAATCAACGGGACTTTCCAAAATGTCGTAACAACTCCGCCCCATTGACGCA
AATGGGCGGTAGGCGTGTACGGTGGGAGGTCTATATAAGCAGAGCTGGTTTAGTGAACCGTCAGATCAAG
CTCAAATGACTTCCAAGGTTTATGACCCCGAGCAACGCAAGAGAATGATAACTGGGCCTCAGTGGTGGGC
CAGATGTAAACAAATGAATGTCCTTGATAGTTTCATCAATTACTACGACAGTGAAAAGCATGCAGAAAAC
GCCGTAATTTTTTTGCATGGCAACGCAGCCTCCTCTTATTTGTGGCGACACGTAGTCCCGCATATAGAGC
CGGTAGCTAGGTGTATTATCCCTGATCTGATCGGAATGGGAAAGAGTGGCAAGTCAGGGAATGGATCTTA
TCGCCTTCTTGACCACTACAAGTATCTGACGGCTTGGTTCGAACTCTTGAATTTGCCGAAGAAAATCATC
TTCGTGGGTCACGATTGGGGAGCCTGTCTCGCGTTCCATTATTCCTACGAGCATCAGGACAAGATAAAGG
CAATCGTTCACGCCGAGTCTGTAGTAGATGTAATCGAGTCCTGGGACGAATGGCCAGATATTGAGGAGGA
TATAGCATTGATTAAAAGCGAGGAAGGGGAAAAGATGGTGCTGGAGAACAACTTCTTTGTGGAAACAATG
CTTCCTTCAAAAATCATGAGAAAACTGGAACCCGAGGAATTTGCCGCTTATCTCGAACCGTTTAAAGAAA
AGGGAGAAGTCCGCAGGCCAACACTTTCCTGGCCAAGAGAAATCCCGCTCGTCAAAGGCGGAAAGCCGGA
TGTTGTGCAAATAGTCCGAAATTACAACGCGTACCTCCGGGCCTCTGACGATCTCCCTAAAATGTTTATA
GAATCAGATCCAGGATTTTTTAGCAACGCTATCGTAGAAGGAGCAAAGAAATTTCCAAATACCGAATTTG
TCAAAGTAAAGGGACTGCATTTCAGTCAAGAGGACGCTCCAGACGAGATGGGCAAATACATAAAGTCCTT
TGTAGAGAGGGTCCTGAAGAACGAACAGTGAGCTTCTGTGCCTTCTAGTTGCCAGCCATCTGTTGTTTGC
CCCTCCCCCGTGCCTTCCTTGACCCTGGAAGGTGCCACTCCCACTGTCCTTTCCTAATAAAATGAGGAAA
TTGCATCGCATTGTCTGAGTAGGTGTCATTCTATTCTGGGGGGTGGGGTGGGGCAGGACAGCAAGGGGGA
GGATTGGGAAGACAATAGCAGGCATGCTGGGGATGCGGTGGGCTCTATGGCGCTTGAGACGAAGCTTGAC
ACGGTTATCCACAGAATCAGGGGATAACGCAGGAAAGAACATGTGAGCAAAAGGCCAGCAAAAGGCCAGG
AACCGTAAAAAGGCCGCGTTGCTGGCGTTTTTCCATAGGCTCCGCCCCCCTGACGAGCATCACAAAAATC
GACGCTCAAGTCAGAGGTGGCGAAACCCGACAGGACTATAAAGATACCAGGCGTTTCCCCCTGGAAGCTC
CCTCGTGCGCTCTCCTGTTCCGACCCTGCCGCTTACCGGATACCTGTCCGCCTTTCTCCCTTCGGGAAGC
GTGGCGCTTTCTCATAGCTCACGCTGTAGGTATCTCAGTTCGGTGTAGGTCGTTCGCTCCAAGCTGGGCT
GTGTGCACGAACCCCCCGTTCAGCCCGACCGCTGCGCCTTATCCGGTAACTATCGTCTTGAGTCCAACCC
GGTAAGACACGACTTATCGCCACTGGCAGCAGCCACTGGTAACAGGATTAGCAGAGCGAGGTATGTAGGC
GGTGCTACAGAGTTCTTGAAGTGGTGGCCTAACTACGGCTACACTAGAAGAACAGTATTTGGTATCTGCG
CTCTGCTGAAGCCAGTTACCTTCGGAAAAAGAGTTGGTAGCTCTTGATCCGGCAAACAAACCACCGCTGG
TAGCGGTGGTTTTTTTGTTTGCAAGCAGCAGATTACGCGCAGAAAAAAAGGATCTCAAGAAGATCCTTTG
ATCTTTTCTACGGGGTCTGACGCTCAGTGGAACGAAAACTCACGTTAAGGGATTTTGGTCATGAGATTAT
CAAAAAGGATCTTCACCTAGATCCTTTTGTGATGATCGGCACGTAAGAGGTTCCAACTTTCACCATAATG
AAATAAGATCACTACCGGGCGTATTTTTTGAGTTATCGAGATTTTCAGGAGCTAAGGAAGCTAAAATGAG
CCATATTCAACGGGAAACGTCTTGCTCAAGGCCGCGATTAAATTCCAACATGGATGCTGATTTATATGGG
TATAAATGGGCTCGCGATAATGTCGGGCAATCAGGTGCGACAATCTACCGATTGTATGGGAAGCCCGATG
CGCCAGAGTTGTTTCTGAAACATGGCAAAGGTAGCGTTGCCAATGATGTTACAGATGAGATGGTCAGACT
AAACTGGCTGACGGAATTTATGCCTCTTCCGACCATCAAGCATTTTATCCGTACTCCTGATGATGCATGG
TTACTCACCACTGCGATCCCAGGGAAAACAGCATTCCAGGTATTAGAAGAATATCCTGATTCAGGTGAAA
ATATTGTTGATGCGCTGGCAGTGTTCCTGCGCCGGTTGCATTCGATTCCTGTTTGTAATTGTCCTTTTAA
CAGCGATCGCGTATTTCGACTCGCTCAGGCGCAATCACGAATGAATAACGGTTTGGTTGATGCGAGTGAT
TTTGATGACGAGCGTAATGGCTGGCCTGTTGAACAAGTCTGGAAAGAAATGCATAAACTTTTGCCATTCT
CACCGGATTCAGTAGTCACTCATGGTGATTTCTCACTTGATAACCTTATTTTTGACGAGGGGAAATTAAT
AGGTTGTATTGATGTTGGACGAGTCGGAATCGCAGACCGATACCAGGATCTTGCCATCCTATGGAACTGC
CTCGGTGAGTTTTCTCCTTCATTACAGAAACGGCTTTTTCAAAAATATGGTATTGATAATCCTGATATGA
ATAAATTGCAGTTTCATTTGATGCTCGATGAGTTTTTCTGATTTTTTTTAAGGCAGTTATTGGTGCCCTT
AAACGCCTGGTTGCTACGCCTGAATAAGTGATAATAAGCGGATGAATGGCAGAAATTCGATGATAAGCTG
TCAAACATGATGT
[125 nt withheld, positions 3584-3708]
C
[91 nt withheld, positions 3710-3800]
AGGGTGATGGTTCACGTAGTGGGCCAGCGCCCTGATAGACGGTTTTTCGCCCTTTGACGTTGGAGTCCAC
GTTCTTT
[37 nt withheld, positions 3878-3914]
ACCCTATCTCGGTCTATTCTTTTGATTTATAAGGGATTTTGCCGATTTCGGCCTATTGGTTAAAAAATGA
GCTGATTTAACAAAAATTTAACGCGAATTTTAACAAAATATTAACGCTTACAATTTTAACAAGCTTCGTC
TCAGTCAGGAGTAGTTATTAATAGTAATCAATTACGGGGTCAT
Features (pLannotate 1.2.2; 10 found; start..end, strand, type, name):
     29..332     +  enhancer       CMV enhancer: human cytomegalovirus immediate early enhancer
    333..536     +  promoter       CMV promoter: human cytomegalovirus (CMV) immediate early promoter
    566..1498    +  CDS            LUCI_RENRE: Experimental evidence at protein level: Swiss-Prot protein existence level 1. Upon binding the substrate, the enzyme catalyzes an oxygenation, producing a very short-lived hydroperoxide that cyclizes into a dioxetanone structure, which collapses, releasing a CO(2) molecule. The spontaneous breakdown of the dioxetanone releases the energy (about 50 kcal/mole) that is necessary to generate the excited state of the coelenteramide product, which is the singlet form of the monoanion. In vivo the product undergoes the process of nonradiative energy transfer to an accessory protein, a green fluoresce
   1506..1730    +  polyA_signal   bGH poly(A) signal: bovine growth hormone polyadenylation signal
   1850..2438    -  rep_origin     ori: high-copy-number ColE1/pMB1/pBR322/pUC origin of replication
   2553..2655    +  promoter       cat promoter: promoter of the E. coli cat gene encoding chloramphenicol acetyltransferase
   2656..3469    +  CDS            KanR (fragment): aminoglycoside phosphotransferase; aph(3')-Ia; confers resistance to kanamycin in bacteria or G418 (Geneticin®) in eukaryotes
   3557..3574    -  promoter       tet promoter (fragment): E. coli promoter for tetracycline efflux protein gene
   3585..4040    +  rep_origin     f1 ori (sequence partly withheld): f1 bacteriophage origin of replication; arrow indicates direction of (+) strand synthesis
   4066..4097    +  enhancer       CMV enhancer (fragment): human cytomegalovirus immediate early enhancer
