>Addgene plasmid #118066 | hCMV-IE1:Renilla | depositor full sequence | sequence record 240974 | Author sequence
TAACAAGCTTCGTCTCAGTCAGGAGTAGTTATTAATAGTAATCAATTACGGGGTCATTAGTTCATAGCCC
ATATATGGAGTTCCGCGTTACATAACTTACGGTAAATGGCCCGCCTGGCTGACCGCCCAACGACCCCCGC
CCATTGACGTCAATAATGACGTATGTTCCCATAGTAACGCCAATAGGGACTTTCCATTGACGTCAATGGG
TGGAGTATTTACGGTAAACTGCCCACTTGGCAGTACATCAAGTGTATCATATGCCAAGTACGCCCCCTAT
TGACGTCAATGACGGTAAATGGCCCGCCTGGCATTATGCCCAGTACATGACCTTATGGGACTTTCCTACT
TGGCAGTACATCTACGTATTAGTCATCGCTATTACCATGGTGATGCGGTTTTGGCAGTACATCAATGGGC
GTGGATAGCGGTTTGACTCACGGGGATTTCCAAGTCTCCACCCCATTGACGTCAATGGGAGTTTGTTTTG
GCACCAAAATCAACGGGACTTTCCAAAATGTCGTAACAACTCCGCCCCATTGACGCAAATGGGCGGTAGG
CGTGTACGGTGGGAGGTCTATATAAGCAGAGCTGGTTTAGTGAACCGTCAGATCAAGCTCAAATGACTTC
CAAGGTTTATGACCCCGAGCAACGCAAGAGAATGATAACTGGGCCTCAGTGGTGGGCCAGATGTAAACAA
ATGAATGTCCTTGATAGTTTCATCAATTACTACGACAGTGAAAAGCATGCAGAAAACGCCGTAATTTTTT
TGCATGGCAACGCAGCCTCCTCTTATTTGTGGCGACACGTAGTCCCGCATATAGAGCCGGTAGCTAGGTG
TATTATCCCTGATCTGATCGGAATGGGAAAGAGTGGCAAGTCAGGGAATGGATCTTATCGCCTTCTTGAC
CACTACAAGTATCTGACGGCTTGGTTCGAACTCTTGAATTTGCCGAAGAAAATCATCTTCGTGGGTCACG
ATTGGGGAGCCTGTCTCGCGTTCCATTATTCCTACGAGCATCAGGACAAGATAAAGGCAATCGTTCACGC
CGAGTCTGTAGTAGATGTAATCGAGTCCTGGGACGAATGGCCAGATATTGAGGAGGATATAGCATTGATT
AAAAGCGAGGAAGGGGAAAAGATGGTGCTGGAGAACAACTTCTTTGTGGAAACAATGCTTCCTTCAAAAA
TCATGAGAAAACTGGAACCCGAGGAATTTGCCGCTTATCTCGAACCGTTTAAAGAAAAGGGAGAAGTCCG
CAGGCCAACACTTTCCTGGCCAAGAGAAATCCCGCTCGTCAAAGGCGGAAAGCCGGATGTTGTGCAAATA
GTCCGAAATTACAACGCGTACCTCCGGGCCTCTGACGATCTCCCTAAAATGTTTATAGAATCAGATCCAG
GATTTTTTAGCAACGCTATCGTAGAAGGAGCAAAGAAATTTCCAAATACCGAATTTGTCAAAGTAAAGGG
ACTGCATTTCAGTCAAGAGGACGCTCCAGACGAGATGGGCAAATACATAAAGTCCTTTGTAGAGAGGGTC
CTGAAGAACGAACAGTGAGCTTCTGTGCCTTCTAGTTGCCAGCCATCTGTTGTTTGCCCCTCCCCCGTGC
CTTCCTTGACCCTGGAAGGTGCCACTCCCACTGTCCTTTCCTAATAAAATGAGGAAATTGCATCGCATTG
TCTGAGTAGGTGTCATTCTATTCTGGGGGGTGGGGTGGGGCAGGACAGCAAGGGGGAGGATTGGGAAGAC
AATAGCAGGCATGCTGGGGATGCGGTGGGCTCTATGGCGCTTGAGACGAAGCTTGACACGGTTATCCACA
GAATCAGGGGATAACGCAGGAAAGAACATGTGAGCAAAAGGCCAGCAAAAGGCCAGGAACCGTAAAAAGG
CCGCGTTGCTGGCGTTTTTCCATAGGCTCCGCCCCCCTGACGAGCATCACAAAAATCGACGCTCAAGTCA
GAGGTGGCGAAACCCGACAGGACTATAAAGATACCAGGCGTTTCCCCCTGGAAGCTCCCTCGTGCGCTCT
CCTGTTCCGACCCTGCCGCTTACCGGATACCTGTCCGCCTTTCTCCCTTCGGGAAGCGTGGCGCTTTCTC
ATAGCTCACGCTGTAGGTATCTCAGTTCGGTGTAGGTCGTTCGCTCCAAGCTGGGCTGTGTGCACGAACC
CCCCGTTCAGCCCGACCGCTGCGCCTTATCCGGTAACTATCGTCTTGAGTCCAACCCGGTAAGACACGAC
TTATCGCCACTGGCAGCAGCCACTGGTAACAGGATTAGCAGAGCGAGGTATGTAGGCGGTGCTACAGAGT
TCTTGAAGTGGTGGCCTAACTACGGCTACACTAGAAGAACAGTATTTGGTATCTGCGCTCTGCTGAAGCC
AGTTACCTTCGGAAAAAGAGTTGGTAGCTCTTGATCCGGCAAACAAACCACCGCTGGTAGCGGTGGTTTT
TTTGTTTGCAAGCAGCAGATTACGCGCAGAAAAAAAGGATCTCAAGAAGATCCTTTGATCTTTTCTACGG
GGTCTGACGCTCAGTGGAACGAAAACTCACGTTAAGGGATTTTGGTCATGAGATTATCAAAAAGGATCTT
CACCTAGATCCTTTTGTGATGATCGGCACGTAAGAGGTTCCAACTTTCACCATAATGAAATAAGATCACT
ACCGGGCGTATTTTTTGAGTTATCGAGATTTTCAGGAGCTAAGGAAGCTAAAATGAGCCATATTCAACGG
GAAACGTCTTGCTCAAGGCCGCGATTAAATTCCAACATGGATGCTGATTTATATGGGTATAAATGGGCTC
GCGATAATGTCGGGCAATCAGGTGCGACAATCTACCGATTGTATGGGAAGCCCGATGCGCCAGAGTTGTT
TCTGAAACATGGCAAAGGTAGCGTTGCCAATGATGTTACAGATGAGATGGTCAGACTAAACTGGCTGACG
GAATTTATGCCTCTTCCGACCATCAAGCATTTTATCCGTACTCCTGATGATGCATGGTTACTCACCACTG
CGATCCCAGGGAAAACAGCATTCCAGGTATTAGAAGAATATCCTGATTCAGGTGAAAATATTGTTGATGC
GCTGGCAGTGTTCCTGCGCCGGTTGCATTCGATTCCTGTTTGTAATTGTCCTTTTAACAGCGATCGCGTA
TTTCGACTCGCTCAGGCGCAATCACGAATGAATAACGGTTTGGTTGATGCGAGTGATTTTGATGACGAGC
GTAATGGCTGGCCTGTTGAACAAGTCTGGAAAGAAATGCATAAACTTTTGCCATTCTCACCGGATTCAGT
CGTCACTCATGGTGATTTCTCACTTGATAACCTTATTTTTGACGAGGGGAAATTAATAGGTTGTATTGAT
GTTGGACGAGTCGGAATCGCAGACCGATACCAGGATCTTGCCATCCTATGGAACTGCCTCGGTGAGTTTT
CTCCTTCATTACAGAAACGGCTTTTTCAAAAATATGGTATTGATAATCCTGATATGAATAAATTGCAGTT
TCATTTGATGCTCGATGAGTTTTTCTGATTTTTTTTAAGGCAGTTATTGGTGCCCTTAAACGCCTGGTTG
CTACGCCTGAATAAGTGATAATAAGCGGATGAATGGCAGAAATTCGATGATAAGCTGTCAAACATGATGT
[125 nt withheld, positions 3641-3765]
C
[91 nt withheld, positions 3767-3857]
AGGGTGATGGTTCACGTAGTGGGCCAGCGCCCTGATAGACGGTTTTTCGCCCTTTGACGTTGGAGTCCAC
GTTCTTT
[37 nt withheld, positions 3935-3971]
ACCCTATCTCGGTCTATTCTTTTGATTTATAAGGGATTTTGCCGATTTCGGCCTATTGGTTAAAAAATGA
GCTGATTTAACAAAAATTTAACGCGAATTTTAACAAAATATTAACGCTTACAATTT
Features (pLannotate 1.2.2; 9 found; start..end, strand, type, name):
     86..389     +  enhancer       CMV enhancer: human cytomegalovirus immediate early enhancer
    390..593     +  promoter       CMV promoter: human cytomegalovirus (CMV) immediate early promoter
    623..1555    +  CDS            LUCI_RENRE: Experimental evidence at protein level: Swiss-Prot protein existence level 1. Upon binding the substrate, the enzyme catalyzes an oxygenation, producing a very short-lived hydroperoxide that cyclizes into a dioxetanone structure, which collapses, releasing a CO(2) molecule. The spontaneous breakdown of the dioxetanone releases the energy (about 50 kcal/mole) that is necessary to generate the excited state of the coelenteramide product, which is the singlet form of the monoanion. In vivo the product undergoes the process of nonradiative energy transfer to an accessory protein, a green fluoresce
   1563..1787    +  polyA_signal   bGH poly(A) signal: bovine growth hormone polyadenylation signal
   1907..2495    -  rep_origin     ori: high-copy-number ColE1/pMB1/pBR322/pUC origin of replication
   2610..2712    +  promoter       cat promoter: promoter of the E. coli cat gene encoding chloramphenicol acetyltransferase
   2713..3526    +  CDS            KanR (fragment): aminoglycoside phosphotransferase; aph(3')-Ia; confers resistance to kanamycin in bacteria or G418 (Geneticin®) in eukaryotes
   3614..3631    -  promoter       tet promoter (fragment): E. coli promoter for tetracycline efflux protein gene
   3642..4097    +  rep_origin     f1 ori (sequence partly withheld): f1 bacteriophage origin of replication; arrow indicates direction of (+) strand synthesis
