[The description below was written by a language model from this plasmid's Addgene catalogue record and pLannotate feature annotations shown in this document.]
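Description:
hCMV-IE1:Renilla is a 4,097 bp mammalian expression plasmid that also serves as a modular part in the GoldenBraid 2.0 (GB2.0) assembly system. It sits in a self-made "Alpha2" ColE1 vector derived from pBluescriptSK and modified to carry kanamycin resistance. The feature tables show a high-copy ColE1/pUC-type origin for propagation in E. coli, an aminoglycoside phosphotransferase (KanR) coding sequence preceded by a cat gene promoter, a short tet promoter fragment, and an f1 bacteriophage origin inherited from the phagemid parent. No mammalian selection cassette is annotated, so the plasmid appears suited to transient rather than selected stable expression.

The payload is a single transcriptional unit in which the human cytomegalovirus immediate-early enhancer and promoter drive a Renilla luciferase coding sequence, described in the record as a synthetic "Green Renilla" variant, followed by the bovine growth hormone polyadenylation signal. This arrangement gives strong constitutive luciferase expression in mammalian cells. The unit was assembled through BsaI sites that were destroyed during cloning, and the depositor notes that it can be released with BsmBI, the Type IIS logic that lets Alpha-level units be combined into larger multigene constructs. The associated work concerns multiplexed luciferase assays that monitor several cellular pathways at once, where a constitutive reporter of this kind would plausibly serve as a normalisation control, although the record does not state this role.

The repository and depositor sequences are the same length and carry the same features, differing only in the numbering start point. The listed insert size of 2,517 bp exceeds the roughly 1.7 kb span of the annotated cassette and does not sum with the stated backbone size to the total.
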