Addgene plasmid #118066: hCMV-IE1:Renilla
Purpose: Transcriptional unit for constitutive expression of Renilla in mammalian cells
Depositing lab: Koen Venken. Publication: Examining multiple cellular pathways at once using multiplex hextuple luciferase assaying. Sarrion-Perdigones A, Chang L, Gonzalez Y, Gallego-Flores T, Young DW, Venken KJT. Nat Commun. 2019 Dec 13;10(1):5710. doi: 10.1038/s41467-019-13651-y. PubMed 31836712.
Backbone
  Vector backbone: ColE1 vector Alpha2
  Backbone manufacturer: Self made; Derived from pBluescriptSK
  Backbone size w/o insert (bp): 2327
  Total vector size (bp): 4097
  Modifications to backbone: Kanamycin Resistance
  Vector type: Mammalian Expression, Luciferase, Synthetic Biology ; Assembly of GB2.0 transcriptional units
Growth in bacteria
  Bacterial resistance: Kanamycin, 50 μg/mL
  Growth temperature: 37°C
  Growth strain: DH5alpha
  Copy number: High Copy
Gene/Insert
  Gene/Insert name: CMV:GreenRenilla:bGHF (alt name: Cytomegalovirus enhancer and promoter driving the expression of the GrennRenillaLuciferase)
  Species: Synthetic
  Insert size (bp): 2517
  Promoter: CMV
  Cloning method: Restriction Enzyme; 5′ cloning site BsaI (destroyed during cloning); 3′ cloning site BsaI (destroyed during cloning)
  Sequencing primers: 5′ aat gag ctg att taa caa aaa ttt aac gcg; 3′ ctt ttt acg gtt cct ggc ctt ttg
Terms and licenses: Academic/Nonprofit Terms; Industry Terms: Not Available to Industry
Depositor comments: Insert can be released with BsmBI
How to cite: hCMV-IE1:Renilla was a gift from Koen Venken (Addgene plasmid # 118066 ; http://n2t.net/addgene:118066 ; RRID:Addgene_118066)
